Addgene plasmid #204240: pET24a MDH_STRAW
Purpose: Bacterial expression of S. avermitilis malate dehydrogenase; Use in CURES (integration of research into undergraduate teaching labs).
Depositing lab: Malate dehydrogenase CUREs Community (MCC). Depositing organization: University of San Diego.
Backbone
  Vector backbone: pET24a
  Backbone manufacturer: Novagen
  Backbone size w/o insert (bp): 5237
  Vector type: Bacterial Expression
Growth in bacteria
  Bacterial resistance: Kanamycin, 50 μg/mL
  Growth temperature: 37°C
  Growth strain: DH5alpha
  Copy number: Low Copy
Gene/Insert
  Gene/Insert name: MDH_STRAW
  Species: Streptomyces avermitilis
  Insert size (bp): 1026
  GenBank ID: NZ_JZJK01000090.1
  Entrez Gene: mdh (a.k.a. SAV_3436)
  Promoter: Lac
  Tag / fusion protein: 6X His (C terminal on insert)
  Cloning method: Restriction Enzyme; 5′ cloning site NcoI (not destroyed); 3′ cloning site XhoI (not destroyed)
  Sequencing primers: 5′ T7 Promoter; 3′ T7 Terminal
Terms and licenses: Academic/Nonprofit Terms; Industry Terms: Not Available to Industry
Depositor comments: UniProt ID: https://www.uniprot.org/uniprotkb/Q82HS2/. -Soil bacteria with unique secondary metabolites with anti-helminthic and insecticidal properties. -Thermostable MDH with a duel NADH and NADPH substrate. -Strongly inhibited by both OAA and NADH, while other ions increase activity. -One article published: https://pubmed.ncbi.nlm.nih.gov/20845078/. For more information, please see the MDH CUREs Community website: https://www.mdhcures.org/. Plasmid has been found to exist as a dimer. Plasmid dimerization often does not impact plasmid function, but may reduce transformation efficiencies. If you need to isolate the monomeric version, you might consider linearizing, gel extracting, re-ligating, and transforming the plasmid. Please see our blog post for more information: https://blog.addgene.org/plasmids-101-dimers-and-multimers
How to cite: pET24a MDH_STRAW was a gift from Malate dehydrogenase CUREs Community (MCC) (Addgene plasmid # 204240 ; http://n2t.net/addgene:204240 ; RRID:Addgene_204240)
