[The description below was written by a language model from this plasmid's Addgene catalogue record and pLannotate feature annotations shown in this document.]
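Description:
pET24a MDH_STRAW is a bacterial expression plasmid built on the Novagen pET24a backbone and carrying the malate dehydrogenase gene (mdh) of the soil actinomycete Streptomyces avermitilis. It is maintained in E. coli through a ColE1/pMB1-type origin accompanied by the rop gene and the bom mobility region, which is consistent with the low copy number listed in the record. Selection is with kanamycin, via the aph(3')-Ia aminoglycoside phosphotransferase. An f1 phage origin is also present. The short tetracycline-resistance fragments and the partial bla promoter called by the annotation are backbone remnants rather than functional markers.

The mdh coding sequence was inserted between NcoI and XhoI, so that it reads into a C-terminal 6xHis tag for affinity purification. The annotation software labels this tag as a fragment of a 9xHis tag. The catalogue entry gives the promoter as "Lac", but the feature table shows the usual pET arrangement: a T7 promoter immediately followed by a lac operator, the T7 gene 10 ribosome binding site, the insert, and a T7 terminator. The plasmid-borne lacI gene supplies the repressor. Expression would therefore require a host that provides T7 RNA polymerase and would be induced with IPTG. The small "SET1" fragment annotated after the tag is probably a similarity hit in the vector sequence upstream of the terminator rather than part of the protein.

The depositors describe the enzyme as thermostable, able to use both NADH and NADPH (with NADH strongly preferred according to the annotation), and inhibited by oxaloacetate and NADH. The plasmid is intended for producing recombinant protein in course-based undergraduate research experiences. The repository notes that the deposited plasmid exists as a dimer, which usually does not affect function but may lower transformation efficiency.
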