Features (pLannotate 1.2.2; 19 found; start..end, strand, type, name):
     12..440     +  rep_origin     f1 ori (sequence partly withheld): f1 bacteriophage origin of replication; arrow indicates direction of (+) strand synthesis
    493..550     +  promoter       AmpR promoter (fragment): bla
    559..1374    -  CDS            KanR: aminoglycoside phosphotransferase; aph(3')-Ia; confers resistance to kanamycin in bacteria or G418 (Geneticin®) in eukaryotes
   1496..2084    +  rep_origin     ori: high-copy-number ColE1/pMB1/pBR322/pUC origin of replication
   2270..2409    -  misc_feature   bom: basis of mobility region from pBR322
   2511..2702    -  CDS            rop: Rop protein, which maintains plasmids at low copy number; rop
   2719..3099    +  CDS            YPB1_ECOLX: Protein predicted: Swiss-Prot protein existence level 4. From Escherichia coli.
   3171..3462    -  CDS            TcR (fragment): tetracycline efflux protein; tet; confers resistance to tetracycline
   3477..3498    -  protein_bind   CAP binding site: CAP binding activates transcription in the presence of cAMP. E. coli catabolite activator protein
   3511..4593    -  CDS            lacI: lac repressor; lacI; The lac repressor binds to the lac operator to inhibit transcription in E. coli. This inhibition can be relieved by adding lactose or isopropyl-β-D-thiogalactopyranoside (IPTG).
   4594..4671    -  promoter       lacI promoter: lacI
   4679..4958    -  CDS            TcR (fragment): tetracycline efflux protein; tet; confers resistance to tetracycline
   4980..4998    +  promoter       T7 promoter: promoter for bacteriophage T7 RNA polymerase
   4999..5023    +  protein_bind   lac operator: The lac repressor binds to the lac operator to inhibit transcription in E. coli. This inhibition can be relieved by adding lactose or isopropyl-β-D-thiogalactopyranoside (IPTG). lac repressor encoded by lacI
   5038..5060    +  RBS            RBS: efficient ribosome binding site from bacteriophage T7 gene 10 (Olins and Rangwala, 1989)
   5068..6054    +  CDS            mdh: MDH_STRAW - Experimental evidence at protein level: Swiss-Prot protein existence level 1. Catalyzes the reversible oxidation of malate to oxaloacetate. Exhibits remarkably higher catalytic efficiency for oxaloacetate reduction than for malate oxidation in vitro. Highly specific for NAD(H). Can also use NADPH for oxaloacetate reduction, but catalytic efficiency is 97-fold higher with NADH. No activity detected with NADP(+) and malate. From Streptomyces avermitilis (strain ATCC 31267 / DSM 46492 / JCM 5070 / NBRC 14893 / NCIMB 12804 / NRRL 8165 / MA-4680).
   6103..6120    +  CDS            9xHis (fragment): 9xHis affinity tag
   6130..6179    +  CDS            SET1 (fragment): solubility-enhancement tag derived from T7 phage gene 10B
   6187..6234    +  terminator     T7 terminator: transcription terminator for bacteriophage T7 RNA polymerase
>Addgene plasmid #204240 | pET24a MDH_STRAW | addgene full sequence | sequence record 413348 | Addgene NGS Result
TGGCGAATGGG
[124 nt withheld, positions 12-135]
C
[91 nt withheld, positions 137-227]
A
[49 nt withheld, positions 229-277]
CCTTTGACGTTGGAGTCCACGTTCTTT
[37 nt withheld, positions 305-341]
ACCCTATCTCGGTCTATTCTTTTGATTTATAAGGGATTTTGCCGATTTCGGCCTATTGGTTAAAAAATGA
GCTGATTTAACAAAAATTTAACGCGAATTTTAACAAAATATTAACGCTTACAATTTAGGTGGCACTTTTC
GGGGAAATGTGCGCGGAACCCCTATTTGTTTATTTTTCTAAATACATTCAAATATGTATCCGCTCATGAA
TTAATTCTTAGAAAAACTCATCGAGCATCAAATGAAACTGCAATTTATTCATATCAGGATTATCAATACC
ATATTTTTGAAAAAGCCGTTTCTGTAATGAAGGAGAAAACTCACCGAGGCAGTTCCATAGGATGGCAAGA
TCCTGGTATCGGTCTGCGATTCCGACTCGTCCAACATCAATACAACCTATTAATTTCCCCTCGTCAAAAA
TAAGGTTATCAAGTGAGAAATCACCATGAGTGACGACTGAATCCGGTGAGAATGGCAAAAGTTTATGCAT
TTCTTTCCAGACTTGTTCAACAGGCCAGCCATTACGCTCGTCATCAAAATCACTCGCATCAACCAAACCG
TTATTCATTCGTGATTGCGCCTGAGCGAGACGAAATACGCGATCGCTGTTAAAAGGACAATTACAAACAG
GAATCGAATGCAACCGGCGCAGGAACACTGCCAGCGCATCAACAATATTTTCACCTGAATCAGGATATTC
TTCTAATACCTGGAATGCTGTTTTCCCGGGGATCGCAGTGGTGAGTAACCATGCATCATCAGGAGTACGG
ATAAAATGCTTGATGGTCGGAAGAGGCATAAATTCCGTCAGCCAGTTTAGTCTGACCATCTCATCTGTAA
CATCATTGGCAACGCTACCTTTGCCATGTTTCAGAAACAACTCTGGCGCATCGGGCTTCCCATACAATCG
ATAGATTGTCGCACCTGATTGCCCGACATTATCGCGAGCCCATTTATACCCATATAAATCAGCATCCATG
TTGGAATTTAATCGCGGCCTAGAGCAAGACGTTTCCCGTTGAATATGGCTCATAACACCCCTTGTATTAC
TGTTTATGTAAGCAGACAGTTTTATTGTTCATGACCAAAATCCCTTAACGTGAGTTTTCGTTCCACTGAG
CGTCAGACCCCGTAGAAAAGATCAAAGGATCTTCTTGAGATCCTTTTTTTCTGCGCGTAATCTGCTGCTT
GCAAACAAAAAAACCACCGCTACCAGCGGTGGTTTGTTTGCCGGATCAAGAGCTACCAACTCTTTTTCCG
AAGGTAACTGGCTTCAGCAGAGCGCAGATACCAAATACTGTCCTTCTAGTGTAGCCGTAGTTAGGCCACC
ACTTCAAGAACTCTGTAGCACCGCCTACATACCTCGCTCTGCTAATCCTGTTACCAGTGGCTGCTGCCAG
TGGCGATAAGTCGTGTCTTACCGGGTTGGACTCAAGACGATAGTTACCGGATAAGGCGCAGCGGTCGGGC
TGAACGGGGGGTTCGTGCACACAGCCCAGCTTGGAGCGAACGACCTACACCGAACTGAGATACCTACAGC
GTGAGCTATGAGAAAGCGCCACGCTTCCCGAAGGGAGAAAGGCGGACAGGTATCCGGTAAGCGGCAGGGT
CGGAACAGGAGAGCGCACGAGGGAGCTTCCAGGGGGAAACGCCTGGTATCTTTATAGTCCTGTCGGGTTT
CGCCACCTCTGACTTGAGCGTCGATTTTTGTGATGCTCGTCAGGGGGGCGGAGCCTATGGAAAAACGCCA
GCAACGCGGCCTTTTTACGGTTCCTGGCCTTTTGCTGGCCTTTTGCTCACATGTTCTTTCCTGCGTTATC
CCCTGATTCTGTGGATAACCGTATTACCGCCTTTGAGTGAGCTGATACCGCTCGCCGCAGCCGAACGACC
GAGCGCAGCGAGTCAGTGAGCGAGGAAGCGGAAGAGCGCCTGATGCGGTATTTTCTCCTTACGCATCTGT
GCGGTATTTCACACCGCAATGGTGCACTCTCAGTACAATCTGCTCTGATGCCGCATAGTTAAGCCAGTAT
ACACTCCGCTATCGCTACGTGACTGGGTCATGGCTGCGCCCCGACACCCGCCAACACCCGCTGACGCGCC
CTGACGGGCTTGTCTGCTCCCGGCATCCGCTTACAGACAAGCTGTGACCGTCTCCGGGAGCTGCATGTGT
CAGAGGTTTTCACCGTCATCACCGAAACGCGCGAGGCAGCTGCGGTAAAGCTCATCAGCGTGGTCGTGAA
GCGATTCACAGATGTCTGCCTGTTCATCCGCGTCCAGCTCGTTGAGTTTCTCCAGAAGCGTTAATGTCTG
GCTTCTGATAAAGCGGGCCATGTTAAGGGCGGTTTTTTCCTGTTTGGTCACTGATGCCTCCGTGTAAGGG
GGATTTCTGTTCATGGGGGTAATGATACCGATGAAACGAGAGAGGATGCTCACGATACGGGTTACTGATG
ATGAACATGCCCGGTTACTGGAACGTTGTGAGGGTAAACAACTGGCGGTATGGATGCGGCGGGACCAGAG
AAAAATCACTCAGGGTCAATGCCAGCGCTTCGTTAATACAGATGTAGGTGTTCCACAGGGTAGCCAGCAG
CATCCTGCGATGCAGATCCGGAACATAATGGTGCAGGGCGCTGACTTCCGCGTTTCCAGACTTTACGAAA
CACGGAAACCGAAGACCATTCATGTTGTTGCTCAGGTCGCAGACGTTTTGCAGCAGCAGTCGCTTCACGT
TCGCTCGCGTATCGGTGATTCATTCTGCTAACCAGTAAGGCAACCCCGCCAGCCTAGCCGGGTCCTCAAC
GACAGGAGCACGATCATGCGCACCCGTGGGGCCGCCATGCCGGCGATAATGGCCTGCTTCTCGCCGAAAC
GTTTGGTGGCGGGACCAGTGACGAAGGCTTGAGCGAGGGCGTGCAAGATTCCGAATACCGCAAGCGACAG
GCCGATCATCGTCGCGCTCCAGCGAAAGCGGTCCTCGCCGAAAATGACCCAGAGCGCTGCCGGCACCTGT
CCTACGAGTTGCATGATAAAGAAGACAGTCATAAGTGCGGCGACGATAGTCATGCCCCGCGCCCACCGGA
AGGAGCTGACTGGGTTGAAGGCTCTCAAGGGCATCGGTCGAGATCCCGGTGCCTAATGAGTGAGCTAACT
TACATTAATTGCGTTGCGCTCACTGCCCGCTTTCCAGTCGGGAAACCTGTCGTGCCAGCTGCATTAATGA
ATCGGCCAACGCGCGGGGAGAGGCGGTTTGCGTATTGGGCGCCAGGGTGGTTTTTCTTTTCACCAGTGAG
ACGGGCAACAGCTGATTGCCCTTCACCGCCTGGCCCTGAGAGAGTTGCAGCAAGCGGTCCACGCTGGTTT
GCCCCAGCAGGCGAAAATCCTGTTTGATGGTGGTTAACGGCGGGATATAACATGAGCTGTCTTCGGTATC
GTCGTATCCCACTACCGAGATATCCGCACCAACGCGCAGCCCGGACTCGGTAATGGCGCGCATTGCGCCC
AGCGCCATCTGATCGTTGGCAACCAGCATCGCAGTGGGAACGATGCCCTCATTCAGCATTTGCATGGTTT
GTTGAAAACCGGACATGGCACTCCAGTCGCCTTCCCGTTCCGCTATCGGCTGAATTTGATTGCGAGTGAG
ATATTTATGCCAGCCAGCCAGACGCAGACGCGCCGAGACAGAACTTAATGGGCCCGCTAACAGCGCGATT
TGCTGGTGACCCAATGCGACCAGATGCTCCACGCCCAGTCGCGTACCGTCTTCATGGGAGAAAATAATAC
TGTTGATGGGTGTCTGGTCAGAGACATCAAGAAATAACGCCGGAACATTAGTGCAGGCAGCTTCCACAGC
AATGGCATCCTGGTCATCCAGCGGATAGTTAATGATCAGCCCACTGACGCGTTGCGCGAGAAGATTGTGC
ACCGCCGCTTTACAGGCTTCGACGCCGCTTCGTTCTACCATCGACACCACCACGCTGGCACCCAGTTGAT
CGGCGCGAGATTTAATCGCCGCGACAATTTGCGACGGCGCGTGCAGGGCCAGACTGGAGGTGGCAACGCC
AATCAGCAACGACTGTTTGCCCGCCAGTTGTTGTGCCACGCGGTTGGGAATGTAATTCAGCTCCGCCATC
GCCGCTTCCACTTTTTCCCGCGTTTTCGCAGAAACGTGGCTGGCCTGGTTCACCACGCGGGAAACGGTCT
GATAAGAGACACCGGCATACTCTGCGACATCGTATAACGTTACTGGTTTCACATTCACCACCCTGAATTG
ACTCTCTTCCGGGCGCTATCATGCCATACCGCGAAAGGTTTTGCGCCATTCGATGGTGTCCGGGATCTCG
ACGCTCTCCCTTATGCGACTCCTGCATTAGGAAGCAGCCCAGTAGTAGGTTGAGGCCGTTGAGCACCGCC
GCCGCAAGGAATGGTGCATGCAAGGAGATGGCGCCCAACAGTCCCCCGGCCACGGGGCCTGCCACCATAC
CCACGCCGAAACAAGCGCTCATGAGCCCGAAGTGGCGAGCCCGATCTTCCCCATCGGTGATGTCGGCGAT
ATAGGCGCCAGCAACCGCACCTGTGGCGCCGGTGATGCCGGCCACGATGCGTCCGGCGTAGAGGATCGAG
ATCTCGATCCCGCGAAATTAATACGACTCACTATAGGGGAATTGTGAGCGGATAACAATTCCCCTCTAGA
AATAATTTTGTTTAACTTTAAGAAGGAGATATACATATGACTCGTACTCCGGTTAACGTTACTGTTACTG
GTGCTGCTGGTCAGATCGGCTACGCACTGCTGTTCCGCATTGCGAGCGGTCAACTGCTGGGTGCGGATGT
TCCGGTAAAGCTGCGTCTGCTGGAAATCACTCCAGCTCTGAAAGCAGCAGAAGGCACCGCTATGGAACTG
GATGACTGTGCGTTCCCACTGCTGCAAGGCATCGACATCACTGACGACCCGAACGTTGCCTTCGACGGCA
CCAACGTAGGTCTGCTGGTTGGTGCACGTCCACGTACTAAAGGCATGGAGCGTGGCGACCTGCTGTCCGC
TAACGGTGGCATCTTCAAACCGCAGGGCAAAGCTATCAATGACAACGCTGCAGATGACGTGAAGATTCTG
GTGGTGGGCAATCCAGCAAACACTAATGCCCTGATTGCTCAGGCAGCTGCACCGGATGTTCCAGCGGAAC
GTTTCACTGCAATGACTCGTCTGGATCACAATCGTGCTCTGACCCAGCTGGCTAAGAAGACTGGTAGCAC
TGTTGCGGACATCAAACGCCTGACCATTTGGGGTAACCACAGCGCAACCCAGTATCCGGACATCTTCCAC
GCATCCGTTGCAGGTAAGAACGCAGCAGAAGTTGTTAACGACGAGAAGTGGCTGGCTGAAGACTTCATTC
CAACCGTGGCTAAACGTGGTGCTGCTATCATTGAAGCTCGTGGTGCTTCTAGCGCAGCCTCTGCTGCTAA
CGCTGCGATTGACCACGTTTACACCTGGGTGAACGGCACCGCAGACGGTGACTGGACCTCTATGGGTATT
CCGAGCGATGGCTCTTACGGTGTTCCGGAAGGCCTGATTAGCTCCTTTCCGGTAACCACCAAGGATGGTC
GTTACGAAATCGTACAGGGTCTGGAGATCAACGAGTTCTCCCGTGCTCGTATTGACGCGAGCGTTAAGGA
ACTGGAAGAGGAACGCGAAGCGGTGCGTGCGCTGGGTCTGATCGAGAACCTGTACTTCCAAGGTCATCAT
CACCACCATCACTAACTCGAGCACCACCACCACCACCACTGAGATCCGGCTGCTAACAAAGCCCGAAAGG
AAGCTGAGTTGGCTGCTGCCACCGCTGAGCAATAACTAGCATAACCCCTTGGGGCCTCTAAACGGGTCTT
GAGGGGTTTTTTGCTGAAAGGAGGAACTATATCCGGAT
