>Addgene plasmid #204240 | pET24a MDH_STRAW | depositor partial sequence | sequence record 396497 | insert
ATGACTCGTACTCCGGTTAACGTTACTGTTACTGGTGCTGCTGGTCAGATCGGCTACGCACTGCTGTTCC
GCATTGCGAGCGGTCAACTGCTGGGTGCGGATGTTCCGGTAAAGCTGCGTCTGCTGGAAATCACTCCAGC
TCTGAAAGCAGCAGAAGGCACCGCTATGGAACTGGATGACTGTGCGTTCCCACTGCTGCAAGGCATCGAC
ATCACTGACGACCCGAACGTTGCCTTCGACGGCACCAACGTAGGTCTGCTGGTTGGTGCACGTCCACGTA
CTAAAGGCATGGAGCGTGGCGACCTGCTGTCCGCTAACGGTGGCATCTTCAAACCGCAGGGCAAAGCTAT
CAATGACAACGCTGCAGATGACGTGAAGATTCTGGTGGTGGGCAATCCAGCAAACACTAATGCCCTGATT
GCTCAGGCAGCTGCACCGGATGTTCCAGCGGAACGTTTCACTGCAATGACTCGTCTGGATCACAATCGTG
CTCTGACCCAGCTGGCTAAGAAGACTGGTAGCACTGTTGCGGACATCAAACGCCTGACCATTTGGGGTAA
CCACAGCGCAACCCAGTATCCGGACATCTTCCACGCATCCGTTGCAGGTAAGAACGCAGCAGAAGTTGTT
AACGACGAGAAGTGGCTGGCTGAAGACTTCATTCCAACCGTGGCTAAACGTGGTGCTGCTATCATTGAAG
CTCGTGGTGCTTCTAGCGCAGCCTCTGCTGCTAACGCTGCGATTGACCACGTTTACACCTGGGTGAACGG
CACCGCAGACGGTGACTGGACCTCTATGGGTATTCCGAGCGATGGCTCTTACGGTGTTCCGGAAGGCCTG
ATTAGCTCCTTTCCGGTAACCACCAAGGATGGTCGTTACGAAATCGTACAGGGTCTGGAGATCAACGAGT
TCTCCCGTGCTCGTATTGACGCGAGCGTTAAGGAACTGGAAGAGGAACGCGAAGCGGTGCGTGCGCTGGG
TCTGATCGAGAACCTGTACTTCCAAGGTCATCATCACCACCATCAC
